>Addgene plasmid #186190 | piGECInano-N1 | addgene full sequence | sequence record 366069 | Addgene NGS Result
CGCCATGCATTAGTTATTAATAGTAATCAATTACGGGGTCATTAGTTCATAGCCCATATATGGAGTTCCG
CGTTACATAACTTACGGTAAATGGCCCGCCTGGCTGACCGCCCAACGACCCCCGCCCATTGACGTCAATA
ATGACGTATGTTCCCATAGTAACGCCAATAGGGACTTTCCATTGACGTCAATGGGTGGAGTATTTACGGT
AAACTGCCCACTTGGCAGTACATCAAGTGTATCATATGCCAAGTACGCCCCCTATTGACGTCAATGACGG
TAAATGGCCCGCCTGGCATTATGCCCAGTACATGACCTTATGGGACTTTCCTACTTGGCAGTACATCTAC
GTATTAGTCATCGCTATTACCATGGTGATGCGGTTTTGGCAGTACATCAATGGGCGTGGATAGCGGTTTG
ACTCACGGGGATTTCCAAGTCTCCACCCCATTGACGTCAATGGGAGTTTGTTTTGGCACCAAAATCAACG
GGACTTTCCAAAATGTCGTAACAACTCCGCCCCATTGACGCAAATGGGCGGTAGGCGTGTACGGTGGGAG
GTCTATATAAGCAGAGCTGGTTTAGTGAACCGTCAGATCCGCTAGCCACCATGGCCAATCTCGATAAAAT
GCTCAATACAACAGTGACCGAGGTGCGCAAGTTCCTGCAAGCGGACAGAGTGTGCGTGTTCAAGTTCGAG
GAAGATTACTCCGGCACCGTCTCGCACGAAGCCGTGGACGACAGATGGATTAGCATCCTGAAGACCCAGG
TGCAGGACAGATACTTCATGGAAACCAGAGGCGAGGAATACGTCCACGGCAGATACCAGGCCATCGCCGA
CATCTACACAGCCAATCTGGTCGAGTGCTACAGAGACCTGCTGATCGAGTTTCAGGTGCGGGCCATTCTG
GCTGTCCCCATCCTGCAAGGCAAGAAGCTGTGGGGCCTGCTGGTGGCCCACCAACTGGCCGGCCCTCGGG
AGTGGCAGACCTGGGAAATCGACTTCCTGAAACAGCAAGCTGTCGTCATGGGAATTGCTATTCAACAGCC
GCCAAGCGAAGAGGAACTGAGCGAGTGCTTCAGAATCTTCGACTTCGACGGCAACGGCTTCATCGACAGA
GAGGAGTTTGGCGACATCATCAGACTGACCGGCGAGCAGCTGACCGACGAGGACGTGGACGAGATCTTCG
GCGACTCCGACACCGACAAGAACGGCAGAATCGATTTCGACGAGTTCCTGAAGATGGTGGAAAACGTGCA
GCCGACCTGCGACGATGAGCCGATCCATATCCCCGGTGCCATCCAACCGCATGGACTGCTGCTCGCCCTC
GCCGCCGACATGACGATCGTTGCCGGCAGCGACAACCTTCCCGAACTCACCGGACTGGCGATCGGCGCCC
TGATCGGCCGCTCTGCGGCCGATGTCTTCGACTCGGAGACGCACAACCGTCTGACGATCGCCTTGGCCGA
GCCCGGGGCGGCCGTCGGAGCACCGATCACTGTCGGCTTCACGATGCGAAAGGACGCAGGCTTCATCGGC
TCCTGGCATCGCCATGATCAGCTCATCTTCCTGGAGCTGGAGCCTCCCCAGCGGGACGTCGCCGAGCCGC
AGGCGTTCTTCCGCCGCACCAACAGCGCCATCCGCCGCCTGCAGGCCGCCGAAACCTTGGAAAGCGCCTG
CGCCGCCGCGGCGCAAGAGGTGCGGAAGATTACCGGCTTCGATCGGGTGATGATCTATCGCTTCGCCTCC
GACTTCAGCGGGTCCGTGATCGCAGAGGATCGGTGCGCCGAGGTCGAGTCAAAACTAGGCCTGCACTATC
CTGCCTCATTCATCCCGGCGCAGGCCCGTCGGCTCTATACCATCAACCCGGTACGGATCATTCCCGACAT
CAATTATCGGCCGGTGCCGGTCACCCCAGACCTCAATCCGGTCACCGGGCGGCCGATTGATCTTAGCTTC
GCCATCCTGCGCAGCGTCTCGCCCAACCATCTGGAGTTCATGCGCAACATAGGCATGCACGGCACGATGT
CGATCTCGATTTTGCGCGGCGAGCGACTGTGGGGATTGATCGTTTGCCATCACCGAACGCCGTACTACGT
CGATCTCGATGGCCGCCAAGCCTGCAAGAGGGTCGCCGAGAGGCTGGCCACTCAGATCGGCGTGATGGAA
GAGTGAGCGGCCGCGACTCTAGATCATAATCAGCCATACCACATTTGTAGAGGTTTTACTTGCTTTAAAA
AACCTCCCACACCTCCCCCTGAACCTGAAACATAAAATGAATGCAATTGTTGTTGTTAACTTGTTTATTG
CAGCTTATAATGGTTACAAATAAAGCAATAGCATCACAAATTTCACAAATAAAGCATTTTTTTCACTGCA
TTCTAGTTGTGGTTTGTCCAAACTCATCAATGTATCTTAAGGCGTAAATTGTAAGCGTTAATATTTTGTT
AAAATTCGCGTTAAATTTTTGTTAAATCAGCTCATTTTTTAACCAATAGGCCGAAATCGGCAAAATCCCT
TATAAATCAAAAGAATAGACCGAGATAGGGT
[37 nt withheld, positions 2552-2588]
AAAGAACGTGGACTCCAACGTCAAAGG
[49 nt withheld, positions 2616-2664]
T
[91 nt withheld, positions 2666-2756]
G
[124 nt withheld, positions 2758-2881]
CAGGTGGCACTTTTCGGGGAAATGTGCGCGGAACCCCTATTTGTTTATTTTTCTAAATACATTCAAATAT
GTATCCGCTCATGAGACAATAACCCTGATAAATGCTTCAATAATATTGAAAAAGGAAGAGTCCTGAGGCG
GAAAGAACCAGCTGTGGAATGTGTGTCAGTTAGGGTGTGGAAAGTCCCCAGGCTCCCCAGCAGGCAGAAG
TATGCAAAGCATGCATCTCAATTAGTCAGCAACCAGGTGTGGAAAGTCCCCAGGCTCCCCAGCAGGCAGA
AGTATGCAAAGCATGCATCTCAATTAGTCAGCAACCATAGTCCCGCCCCTAACTCCGCCCATCCCGCCCC
TAACTCCGCCCAGTTCCGCCCATTCTCCGCCCCATGGCTGACTAATTTTTTTTATTTATGCAGAGGCCGA
GGCCGCCTCGGCCTCTGAGCTATTCCAGAAGTAGTGAGGAGGCTTTTTTGGAGGCCTAGGCTTTTGCAAA
GATCGATCAAGAGACAGGATGAGGATCGTTTCGCATGATTGAACAAGATGGATTGCACGCAGGTTCTCCG
GCCGCTTGGGTGGAGAGGCTATTCGGCTATGACTGGGCACAACAGACAATCGGCTGCTCTGATGCCGCCG
TGTTCCGGCTGTCAGCGCAGGGGCGCCCGGTTCTTTTTGTCAAGACCGACCTGTCCGGTGCCCTGAATGA
ACTGCAAGACGAGGCAGCGCGGCTATCGTGGCTGGCCACGACGGGCGTTCCTTGCGCAGCTGTGCTCGAC
GTTGTCACTGAAGCGGGAAGGGACTGGCTGCTATTGGGCGAAGTGCCGGGGCAGGATCTCCTGTCATCTC
ACCTTGCTCCTGCCGAGAAAGTATCCATCATGGCTGATGCAATGCGGCGGCTGCATACGCTTGATCCGGC
TACCTGCCCATTCGACCACCAAGCGAAACATCGCATCGAGCGAGCACGTACTCGGATGGAAGCCGGTCTT
GTCGATCAGGATGATCTGGACGAAGAGCATCAGGGGCTCGCGCCAGCCGAACTGTTCGCCAGGCTCAAGG
CGAGCATGCCCGACGGCGAGGATCTCGTCGTGACCCATGGCGATGCCTGCTTGCCGAATATCATGGTGGA
AAATGGCCGCTTTTCTGGATTCATCGACTGTGGCCGGCTGGGTGTGGCGGACCGCTATCAGGACATAGCG
TTGGCTACCCGTGATATTGCTGAAGAGCTTGGCGGCGAATGGGCTGACCGCTTCCTCGTGCTTTACGGTA
TCGCCGCTCCCGATTCGCAGCGCATCGCCTTCTATCGCCTTCTTGACGAGTTCTTCTGAGCGGGACTCTG
GGGTTCGAAATGACCGACCAAGCGACGCCCAACCTGCCATCACGAGATTTCGATTCCACCGCCGCCTTCT
ATGAAAGGTTGGGCTTCGGAATCGTTTTCCGGGACGCCGGCTGGATGATCCTCCAGCGCGGGGATCTCAT
GCTGGAGTTCTTCGCCCACCCTAGGGGGAGGCTAACTGAAACACGGAAGGAGACAATACCGGAAGGAACC
CGCGCTATGACGGCAATAAAAAGACAGAATAAAACGCACGGTGTTGGGTCGTTTGTTCATAAACGCGGGG
TTCGGTCCCAGGGCTGGCACTCTGTCGATACCCCACCGAGACCCCATTGGGGCCAATACGCCCGCGTTTC
TTCCTTTTCCCCACCCCACCCCCCAAGTTCGGGTGAAGGCCCAGGGCTCGCAGCCAACGTCGGGGCGGCA
GGCCCTGCCATAGCCTCAGGTTACTCATATATACTTTAGATTGATTTAAAACTTCATTTTTAATTTAAAA
GGATCTAGGTGAAGATCCTTTTTGATAATCTCATGACCAAAATCCCTTAACGTGAGTTTTCGTTCCACTG
AGCGTCAGACCCCGTAGAAAAGATCAAAGGATCTTCTTGAGATCCTTTTTTTCTGCGCGTAATCTGCTGC
TTGCAAACAAAAAAACCACCGCTACCAGCGGTGGTTTGTTTGCCGGATCAAGAGCTACCAACTCTTTTTC
CGAAGGTAACTGGCTTCAGCAGAGCGCAGATACCAAATACTGTTCTTCTAGTGTAGCCGTAGTTAGGCCA
CCACTTCAAGAACTCTGTAGCACCGCCTACATACCTCGCTCTGCTAATCCTGTTACCAGTGGCTGCTGCC
AGTGGCGATAAGTCGTGTCTTACCGGGTTGGACTCAAGACGATAGTTACCGGATAAGGCGCAGCGGTCGG
GCTGAACGGGGGGTTCGTGCACACAGCCCAGCTTGGAGCGAACGACCTACACCGAACTGAGATACCTACA
GCGTGAGCTATGAGAAAGCGCCACGCTTCCCGAAGGGAGAAAGGCGGACAGGTATCCGGTAAGCGGCAGG
GTCGGAACAGGAGAGCGCACGAGGGAGCTTCCAGGGGGAAACGCCTGGTATCTTTATAGTCCTGTCGGGT
TTCGCCACCTCTGACTTGAGCGTCGATTTTTGTGATGCTCGTCAGGGGGGCGGAGCCTATGGAAAAACGC
CAGCAACGCGGCCTTTTTACGGTTCCTGGCCTTTTGCTGGCCTTTTGCTCACATGTTCTTTCCTGCGTTA
TCCCCTGATTCTGTGGATAACCGTATTAC
Features (pLannotate 1.2.2; 15 found; start..end, strand, type, name):
     71..374     +  enhancer       CMV enhancer: human cytomegalovirus immediate early enhancer
    375..578     +  promoter       CMV promoter: human cytomegalovirus (CMV) immediate early promoter
    611..1048    +  CDS            miRFP670nano: miRFP670nano is a basic (constitutively fluorescent) near ir fluorescent protein published in 2019, derived from Nostoc punctiforme. It has very low acid sensitivity. It requires the cofactor biliverdin for fluorescence.
   1046..1261    +  CDS            TNNC2_PELLE (fragment): Experimental evidence at protein level: Swiss-Prot protein existence level 1. Troponin is the central regulatory protein of striated muscle contraction. Tn consists of three components: Tn-I which is the inhibitor of actomyosin ATPase, Tn-T which contains the binding site for tropomyosin and Tn-C. The binding of calcium to Tn-C abolishes the inhibitory action of Tn on actin filaments. From Pelophylax lessonae (Pool frog) (Rana lessonae).
   1259..2173    +  CDS            miRFP720: miRFP720 is a basic (constitutively fluorescent) near ir fluorescent protein published in 2018, derived from Rhodopseudomonas palustris. It has low acid sensitivity. It requires the cofactor biliverdin for fluorescence.
   2192..2275    +  CDS            large T antigen (fragment): large T antigen from SV40 (simian virus 40)
   2298..2419    +  polyA_signal   SV40 poly(A) signal: SV40 polyadenylation signal
   2453..2881    -  rep_origin     f1 ori (sequence partly withheld): f1 bacteriophage origin of replication; arrow indicates direction of (+) strand synthesis
   2908..3012    +  promoter       AmpR promoter: bla
   3014..3371    +  promoter       SV40 promoter: SV40 enhancer and early promoter
   3406..4200    +  CDS            NeoR/KanR: aminoglycoside phosphotransferase from Tn5; aph(3')-II (or nptII); confers resistance to neomycin, kanamycin, and G418 (Geneticin®)
   4221..4373    +  CDS            ble (fragment): BLE_KLEPN - Experimental evidence at protein level: Swiss-Prot protein existence level 1. Binding protein with a strong affinity to the bleomycin family of antibiotics. Binds to CL990; an antimitotic-antibiotic compound. From Klebsiella pneumoniae.
   4432..4479    +  polyA_signal   HSV TK poly(A) signal: herpes simplex virus thymidine kinase polyadenylation signal (Cole and Stacy, 1985)
   4570..4586    -  polyA_signal   bGH poly(A) signal (fragment): bovine growth hormone polyadenylation signal
   4808..5396    +  rep_origin     ori: high-copy-number ColE1/pMB1/pBR322/pUC origin of replication
