[The description below was written by a language model from this plasmid's Addgene catalogue record and pLannotate feature annotations shown in this document.]
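Description:
piGECInano-N1 is a mammalian expression plasmid built on a pN1-type backbone that drives expression of iGECInano, a small, synthetic, FRET-based near-infrared genetically encoded calcium indicator. The sequenced record is about 5.5 kb. In bacteria it replicates from a high-copy ColE1/pUC-type origin and is selected with kanamycin. The NeoR/KanR aminoglycoside phosphotransferase gene sits behind tandem bacterial (AmpR/bla) and SV40 early promoters and is followed by the HSV TK polyadenylation signal. This layout lets the same marker give kanamycin resistance in E. coli and G418 resistance in mammalian cells. An f1 origin is also present. The short ble, bGH poly(A) and SV40 large T antigen matches in the table are annotated only as fragments and are probably backbone remnants or incidental similarity hits rather than functional parts.

The indicator cassette was cloned between NheI and NotI sites and is expressed from the human CMV immediate-early enhancer and promoter, with the SV40 poly(A) signal terminating the transcript. The annotated coding region is a three-part arrangement: miRFP670nano, a small near-infrared fluorescent protein derived from Nostoc punctiforme, followed by a short segment matching troponin C, followed by miRFP720, which derives from Rhodopseudomonas palustris. The adjoining coordinates are consistent with a single fusion protein. Troponin C is a calcium-binding protein, so this segment presumably acts as the sensing domain, with calcium-dependent conformational change altering energy transfer between the shorter-wavelength donor and the longer-wavelength acceptor. Both fluorescent proteins need the cofactor biliverdin to fluoresce. The construct is intended for transfection into mammalian cells for near-infrared calcium imaging.
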