Addgene plasmid #186190: piGECInano-N1
Purpose: Expression of small FRET-based near-infrared genetically-encoded calcium indicator in mammalian cells
Depositing lab: Vladislav Verkhusha. Depositing organization: Albert Einstein College of Medicine. Publication: Design and Initial Characterization of a Small Near-Infrared Fluorescent Calcium Indicator. Matlashov ME, Vera J, Kasatkina LA, Khodakhah K, Verkhusha VV. Front Cell Dev Biol. 2022 Jun 29;10:880107. doi: 10.3389/fcell.2022.880107. eCollection 2022. PubMed 35846350.
Backbone
  Vector backbone: pN1
  Vector type: Mammalian Expression
Growth in bacteria
  Bacterial resistance: Kanamycin, 50 μg/mL
  Growth temperature: 37°C
  Growth strain: NEB Stable
  Copy number: High Copy
Gene/Insert
  Gene/Insert name: iGECInano
  Species: Synthetic
  Promoter: CMV
  Cloning method: Restriction Enzyme; 5′ cloning site NheI (unknown if destroyed); 3′ cloning site NotI (unknown if destroyed)
Terms and licenses: Academic/Nonprofit Terms; Industry Terms: Not Available to Industry
How to cite: piGECInano-N1 was a gift from Vladislav Verkhusha (Addgene plasmid # 186190 ; http://n2t.net/addgene:186190 ; RRID:Addgene_186190)
